>Addgene plasmid #108731 | pBW2598_pCAG-PV1-iCre-N229-L1-FRB-NLS-BGHpA | depositor full sequence | sequence record 205012 | Full Sequence
CCCAAGCTTGGCGTAATCATGGTCATAGCTGTTTCCTGTGTGAAATTGTTATCCGCTCACAATTCCACAC
AACATACGAGCCGGAAGCATAAAGTGTAAAGCCTGGGGTGCCTAATGAGTGAGCTAACTCACATTAATTG
CGTTGCGCTCACTGCCCGCTTTCCAGTCGGGAAACCTGTCGTGCCAGCGGATCCGCATCTCAATTAGTCA
GCAACCATAGTCCCGCCCCTAACTCCGCCCAGTTCCGCCCATTCTCCGCCCCATGGCTGACTAATTTTTT
TTATTTATGCAGAGGCCGAGGCCGCCTCGGCCTCTGAGCTATTCCAGAAGTAGTGAGGAGGCTTTTTTGG
AGGCCTAGGCTTTTGCAAAAAGCTAACTTGTTTATTGCAGCTTATAATGGTTACAAATAAAGCAATAGCA
TCACAAATTTCACAAATAAAGCATTTTTTTCACTGCATTCTAGTTGTGGTTTGTCCAAACTCATCAATGT
ATCTTATCATGTCTGGATCCGCTGCATTAATGAATCGGCCAACGCGCGGGGAGAGGCGGTTTGCGTATTG
GGCGCTCTTCCGCTTCCTCGCTCACTGACTCGCTGCGCTCGGTCGTTCGGCTGCGGCGAGCGGTATCAGC
TCACTCAAAGGCGGTAATACGGTTATCCACAGAATCAGGGGATAACGCAGGAAAGAACATGTGAGCAAAA
GGCCAGCAAAAGGCCAGGAACCGTAAAAAGGCCGCGTTGCTGGCGTTTTTCCATAGGCTCCGCCCCCCTG
ACGAGCATCACAAAAATCGACGCTCAAGTCAGAGGTGGCGAAACCCGACAGGACTATAAAGATACCAGGC
GTTTCCCCCTGGAAGCTCCCTCGTGCGCTCTCCTGTTCCGACCCTGCCGCTTACCGGATACCTGTCCGCC
TTTCTCCCTTCGGGAAGCGTGGCGCTTTCTCATAGCTCACGCTGTAGGTATCTCAGTTCGGTGTAGGTCG
TTCGCTCCAAGCTGGGCTGTGTGCACGAACCCCCCGTTCAGCCCGACCGCTGCGCCTTATCCGGTAACTA
TCGTCTTGAGTCCAACCCGGTAAGACACGACTTATCGCCACTGGCAGCAGCCACTGGTAACAGGATTAGC
AGAGCGAGGTATGTAGGCGGTGCTACAGAGTTCTTGAAGTGGTGGCCTAACTACGGCTACACTAGAAGAA
CAGTATTTGGTATCTGCGCTCTGCTGAAGCCAGTTACCTTCGGAAAAAGAGTTGGTAGCTCTTGATCCGG
CAAACAAACCACCGCTGGTAGCGGTGGTTTTTTTGTTTGCAAGCAGCAGATTACGCGCAGAAAAAAAGGA
TCTCAAGAAGATCCTTTGATCTTTTCTACGGGGTCTGACGCTCAGTGGAACGAAAACTCACGTTAAGGGA
TTTTGGTCATGAGATTATCAAAAAGGATCTTCACCTAGATCCTTTTAAATTAAAAATGAAGTTTTAAATC
AATCTAAAGTATATATGAGTAAACTTGGTCTGACAGTTACCAATGCTTAATCAGTGAGGCACCTATCTCA
GCGATCTGTCTATTTCGTTCATCCATAGTTGCCTGACTCCCCGTCGTGTAGATAACTACGATACGGGAGG
GCTTACCATCTGGCCCCAGTGCTGCAATGATACCGCGAGACCCACGCTCACCGGCTCCAGATTTATCAGC
AATAAACCAGCCAGCCGGAAGGGCCGAGCGCAGAAGTGGTCCTGCAACTTTATCCGCCTCCATCCAGTCT
ATTAATTGTTGCCGGGAAGCTAGAGTAAGTAGTTCGCCAGTTAATAGTTTGCGCAACGTTGTTGCCATTG
CTACAGGCATCGTGGTGTCACGCTCGTCGTTTGGTATGGCTTCATTCAGCTCCGGTTCCCAACGATCAAG
GCGAGTTACATGATCCCCCATGTTGTGCAAAAAAGCGGTTAGCTCCTTCGGTCCTCCGATCGTTGTCAGA
AGTAAGTTGGCCGCAGTGTTATCACTCATGGTTATGGCAGCACTGCATAATTCTCTTACTGTCATGCCAT
CCGTAAGATGCTTTTCTGTGACTGGTGAGTACTCAACCAAGTCATTCTGAGAATAGTGTATGCGGCGACC
GAGTTGCTCTTGCCCGGCGTCAATACGGGATAATACCGCGCCACATAGCAGAACTTTAAAAGTGCTCATC
ATTGGAAAACGTTCTTCGGGGCGAAAACTCTCAAGGATCTTACCGCTGTTGAGATCCAGTTCGATGTAAC
CCACTCGTGCACCCAACTGATCTTCAGCATCTTTTACTTTCACCAGCGTTTCTGGGTGAGCAAAAACAGG
AAGGCAAAATGCCGCAAAAAAGGGAATAAGGGCGACACGGAAATGTTGAATACTCATACTCTTCCTTTTT
CAATATTATTGAAGCATTTATCAGGGTTATTGTCTCATGAGCGGATACATATTTGAATGTATTTAGAAAA
ATAAACAAATAGGGGTTCCGCGCACATTTCCCCGAAAAGTGCCACCTGGGTCGACATTGATTATTGACTA
GTTATTAATAGTAATCAATTACGGGGTCATTAGTTCATAGCCCATATATGGAGTTCCGCGTTACATAACT
TACGGTAAATGGCCCGCCTGGCTGACCGCCCAACGACCCCCGCCCATTGACGTCAATAATGACGTATGTT
CCCATAGTAACGCCAATAGGGACTTTCCATTGACGTCAATGGGTGGAGTATTTACGGTAAACTGCCCACT
TGGCAGTACATCAAGTGTATCATATGCCAAGTACGCCCCCTATTGACGTCAATGACGGTAAATGGCCCGC
CTGGCATTATGCCCAGTACATGACCTTATGGGACTTTCCTACTTGGCAGTACATCTACGTATTAGTCATC
GCTATTACCATGGTCGAGGTGAGCCCCACGTTCTGCTTCACTCTCCCCATCTCCCCCCCCTCCCCACCCC
CAATTTTGTATTTATTTATTTTTTAATTATTTTGTGCAGCGATGGGGGCGGGGGGGGGGGGGGCGCGCGC
CAGGCGGGGCGGGGCGGGGCGAGGGGCGGGGCGGGGCGAGGCGGAAAGGTGCGGCGGCAGCCAATCAGAG
CGGCGCGCTCCGAAAGTTTCCTTTTATGGCGAGGCGGCGGCGGCGGCGGCCCTATAAAAAGCGAAGCGCG
CGGCGGGCGGGAGTCGCTGCGTTGCCTTCGCCCCGTGCCCCGCTCCGCGCCGCCTCGCGCCGCCCGCCCC
GGCTCTGACTGACCGCGTTACTCCCACAGGTGAGCGGGCGGGACGGCCCTTCTCCTCCGGGCTGTAATTA
GCGCTTGGTTTAATGACGGCTCGTTTCTTTTCTGTGGCTGCGTGAAAGCCTTAAAGGGCTCCGGGAGGGC
CCTTTGTGCGGGGGGGAGCGGCTCGGGGGGTGCGTGCGTGTGTGTGTGCGTGGGGAGCGCCGCGTGCGGC
TCCGCGCTGCCCGGCGGCTGTGAGCGCTGCGGGCGCGGCGCGGGGCTTTGTGCGCTCCGCAGTGTGCGCG
AGGGGAGCGCGGCCGGGGGCGGTGCCCCGCGGTGCGGGGGGGGCTGCGAGGGGAACAAAGGCTGCGTGCG
GGGTGTGTGCGTGGGGGGGTGAGCAGGGGGTGTGGGCGCGGCGGTCGGGCTGTAACCCCCCCCTGCACCC
CCCTCCCCGAGTTGCTGAGCACGGCCCGGCTTCGGGTGCGGGGCTCCGTACGGGGCGTGGCGCGGGGCTC
GCCGTGCCGGGCGGGGGGTGGCGGCAGGTGGGGGTGCCGGGCGGGGCGGGGCCGCCTCGGGCCGGGGAGG
GCTCGGGGGAGGGGCGCGGCGGCCCCCGGAGCGCCGGCGGCTGTCGAGGCGCGGCGAGCCGCAGCCATTG
CCTTTTATGGTAATCGTGCGAGAGGGCGCAGGGACTTCCTTTGTCCCAAATCTGTGCGGAGCCGAAATCT
GGGAGGCGCCGCCGCACCCCCTCTAGCGGGCGCGGGGCGAAGCGGTGCGGCGCCGGCAGGAAGGAAATGG
GCGGGGAGGGCCTTCGTGCGTCGCCGCGCCGCCGTCCCCTTCTCCCTCTCCAGCCTCGGGGCTGTCCGCG
GGGGGACGGCTGCCTTCGGGGGGGACGGGGCAGGGCGGGGTTCGGCTTCTGGCGTGTGACCGGCGGCTCT
AGAGCCTCTGCTAACCATGTTCATGCCTTCTTCTTTTTCCTACAGCTCCTGGGCAACGTGCTGGTTATTG
TGCTGTCTCATCATTTTGGCAAAGAATTGATTAATTCGAGCGAAGGCGCGCCCATTACTCGCATCCATTC
TCAGGCTGTCTCGTCTCGTCTCGCACGCGTGCCGCCACCATGTCCAACCTGCTGACTGTGCACCAAAACC
TGCCTGCCCTCCCTGTGGATGCCACCTCTGATGAAGTCAGGAAGAACCTGATGGACATGTTCAGGGACAG
GCAGGCCTTCTCTGAACACACCTGGAAGATGCTCCTGTCTGTGTGCAGATCCTGGGCTGCCTGGTGCAAG
CTGAACAACAGGAAATGGTTCCCTGCTGAACCTGAGGATGTGAGGGACTACCTCCTGTACCTGCAAGCCA
GAGGCCTGGCTGTGAAGACCATCCAACAGCACCTGGGCCAGCTCAACATGCTGCACAGGAGATCTGGCCT
GCCTCGCCCTTCTGACTCCAATGCTGTGTCCCTGGTGATGAGGAGAATCAGAAAGGAGAATGTGGATGCT
GGGGAGAGAGCCAAGCAGGCCCTGGCCTTTGAACGCACTGACTTTGACCAAGTCAGATCCCTGATGGAGA
ACTCTGACAGATGCCAGGACATCAGGAACCTGGCCTTCCTGGGCATTGCCTACAACACCCTGCTGCGCAT
TGCCGAAATTGCCAGAATCAGAGTGAAGGACATCTCCCGCACCGATGGTGGGAGAATGCTGATCCACATT
GGCAGGACCAAGACCCTGGTGTCCACAGCTGGTGTGGAGAAGGCCCTGTCCCTGGGGGTTACCAAGCTGG
TGGAGAGATGGATCTCTGTGTCTGGTTCCGGAGGGTCTGGCTCCGGATCAAGTGGTGGCAGCGGTACCAT
CCTCTGGCATGAGATGTGGCATGAAGGCCTGGAAGAGGCATCTCGTTTGTACTTTGGGGAAAGGAACGTG
AAAGGCATGTTTGAGGTGCTGGAGCCCTTGCATGCTATGATGGAACGGGGCCCCCAGACTCTGAAGGAAA
CATCCTTTAATCAGGCCTATGGTCGAGATTTAATGGAGGCCCAAGAGTGGTGCAGGAAGTACATGAAATC
AGGGAATGTCAAGGACCTCCTCCAAGCCTGGGACCTCTATTATCATGTGTTCCGACGAATCTCACCCAAG
AAAAAGCGGAAGGTGTGAGAATTCCTGTGCCTTCTAGTTGCCAGCCATCTGTTGTTTGCCCCTCCCCCGT
GCCTTCCTTGACCCTGGAAGGTGCCACTCCCACTGTCCTTTCCTAATAAAATGAGGAAATTGCATCGCAT
TGTCTGAGTAGGTGTCATTCTATTCTGGGGGGTGGGGTGGGGCAGGACAGCAAGGGGGAGGATTGGGAAG
ACAATAGCAGGCATGCTGGGGATGCGGTGGGCTCTATGGCTTCTGAGGCGGAAAGAACCAGCTGGGGCTC
TAGGGGGTATCCCCACGCGCCCTGTAGCGTGTACCGCTGGGAGTTCGTAGACGGAAACAAACGCAGAATC
CAAGCGCGGCCGCCCAGGATACATAGATTACCACAACTCCGAGCCCTTCCACCGCTAGCGCACTCCTCAG
GTGCAGGCTGCCTATCAGAAGGTGGTGGCTGGTGTGGCCAATGCCCTGGCTCACAAATACCACTGAGATC
TTTTTCCCTCTGCCAAAAATTATGGGGACATCATGAAGCCCCTTGAGCATCTGACTTCTGGCTAATAAAG
GAAATTTATTTTCATTGCAATAGTGTGTTGGAATTTTTTGTGTCTCTCACTCGGAAGGACATATGGGAGG
GCAAATCATTTAAAACATCAGAATGAGTATTTGGTTTAGAGTTTGGCAACATATGCCCATATGCTGGCTG
CCATGAACAAAGGTTGGCTATAAAGAGGTCATCAGTATATGAAACAGCCCCCTGCTGTCCATTCCTTATT
CCATAGAAAAGCCTTGACTTGAGGTTAGATTTTTTTTATATTTTGTTTTGTGTTATTTTTTTCTTTAACA
TCCCTAAAATTTTCCTTACATGTTTTACTAGCCAGATTTTTCCTCCTCTCCTGACTACTCCCAGTCATAG
CTGTCCCTCTTCTCTTATGGAGATCCCTCGACCTGCAG
Features (pLannotate 1.2.2; 20 found; start..end, strand, type, name):
     46..62      -  protein_bind   lac operator: The lac repressor binds to the lac operator to inhibit transcription in E. coli. This inhibition can be relieved by adding lactose or isopropyl-β-D-thiogalactopyranoside (IPTG). lac repressor encoded by lacI
     70..100     -  promoter       lac promoter: promoter for the E. coli lac operon
    115..136     -  protein_bind   CAP binding site: CAP binding activates transcription in the presence of cAMP. E. coli catabolite activator protein
    149..188     -  CDS            lacI (fragment): lac repressor; lacI; The lac repressor binds to the lac operator to inhibit transcription in E. coli. This inhibition can be relieved by adding lactose or isopropyl-β-D-thiogalactopyranoside (IPTG).
    195..217     +  promoter       SV40 promoter (fragment): SV40 enhancer and early promoter
    221..355     +  rep_origin     SV40 ori: SV40 origin of replication
    375..509     +  polyA_signal   SV40 poly(A) signal: SV40 polyadenylation signal
    511..565     -  CDS            lacI (fragment): lac repressor; lacI; The lac repressor binds to the lac operator to inhibit transcription in E. coli. This inhibition can be relieved by adding lactose or isopropyl-β-D-thiogalactopyranoside (IPTG).
    748..1336    -  rep_origin     ori: high-copy-number ColE1/pMB1/pBR322/pUC origin of replication
   1507..2367    -  CDS            AmpR: β-lactamase; bla; confers resistance to ampicillin, carbenicillin, and related antibiotics
   2368..2472    -  promoter       AmpR promoter: bla
   2503..2882    +  enhancer       CMV enhancer: human cytomegalovirus immediate early enhancer
   2884..3159    +  promoter       chicken β-actin promoter: No description available
   3160..4175    +  intron         chimeric intron: chimera between introns from chicken β-actin and rabbit β-globin
   4310..4996    +  CDS            cre (fragment): RECR_BPP1 - Experimental evidence at protein level: Swiss-Prot protein existence level 1. Catalyzes site-specific recombination between two 34-base- pair LOXP sites. Its role is to maintain the phage genome as a monomeric unit-copy plasmid in the lysogenic state. From Escherichia phage P1 (Bacteriophage P1).
   5039..5314    +  CDS            FRB*: T2098L mutant of FKBP-rapamycin binding domain of human FRAP binds synthetic ligands such as AP21967
   5345..5569    +  polyA_signal   bGH poly(A) signal: bovine growth hormone polyadenylation signal
   5573..5594    +  promoter       SV40 promoter (fragment): SV40 enhancer and early promoter
   5732..5803    +  CDS            HBB (fragment): HBB_PONPY - Experimental evidence at transcript level: Swiss-Prot protein existence level 2. Involved in oxygen transport from the lung to the various peripheral tissues. From Pongo pygmaeus (Bornean orangutan).
   5874..5929    +  polyA_signal   β-globin poly(A) signal: rabbit β-globin polyadenylation signal (Gil and Proudfoot, 1987)
