[The description below was written by a language model from this plasmid's Addgene catalogue record and pLannotate feature annotations shown in this document.]
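Description:
pBW2598_pCAG-PV1-iCre-N229-L1-FRB-NLS-BGHpA is a 6.3 kb mammalian expression plasmid built on the pCAGGS backbone that encodes one half of a chemically inducible split Cre recombinase. It is maintained in E. coli through a high-copy ColE1/pUC-type origin and selected with ampicillin via the β-lactamase gene. The backbone also carries an SV40 origin, an SV40 poly(A) signal, remnants of lac regulatory sequence, and residual rabbit β-globin sequence with its poly(A) signal downstream of the cassette, all typical leftovers of pCAGGS.

Expression is driven by the CAG promoter, annotated here as the CMV immediate-early enhancer, the chicken β-actin promoter and a chimeric β-actin/β-globin intron, which together give strong, broadly active transcription in mammalian cells. The open reading frame is a synthetic Cre fragment running from the N-terminus to amino acid 229 ("iCre" in the name suggests a codon-improved version). According to the plasmid name, it is joined through a linker (L1) to an FRB domain and a C-terminal nuclear localisation signal, and the transcript is terminated by the bovine growth hormone poly(A) signal. The feature table matches the FRB segment to the T2098L variant, which can bind rapamycin analogues, although the catalogue entry simply lists FRB. The NLS, the linker and the "PV1" element named in the title are not separately annotated.

FRB serves as a chemically induced dimerisation domain. The truncated Cre should be inactive alone and is presumably meant to be co-expressed with a complementary C-terminal Cre fragment on a partner dimerisation domain, a construct not described in this record. Adding the dimerising drug would then reconstitute recombinase activity at loxP sites, giving small-molecule control of recombination in mammalian cells and synthetic gene circuits.
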