Addgene plasmid #108731: pBW2598_pCAG-PV1-iCre-N229-L1-FRB-NLS-BGHpA
Purpose: Expresses N-terminus to aa229 of Cre recombinase fused to FRB CID
Depositing lab: Wilson Wong. Depositing organization: Boston University Main Campus. Publication: High-performance chemical- and light-inducible recombinases in mammalian cells and mice. Weinberg BH, Cho JH, Agarwal Y, Pham NTH, Caraballo LD, Walkosz M, Ortega C, Trexler M, Tague N, Law B, Benman WKJ, Letendre J, Beal J, Wong WW. Nat Commun. 2019 Oct 24;10(1):4845. doi: 10.1038/s41467-019-12800-7. PubMed 31649244.
Backbone
  Vector backbone: pCAGGS
  Vector type: Mammalian Expression, Cre/Lox, Synthetic Biology
Growth in bacteria
  Bacterial resistance: Ampicillin, 100 μg/mL
  Growth temperature: 37°C
  Growth strain: NEB Stable
  Copy number: High Copy
Gene/Insert
  Gene/Insert name: Cre recombinase fragment N-terminus to aa229
  Species: Synthetic
  Promoter: pCAG
  Tag / fusion protein: FRB,NLS (C terminal on insert)
  Cloning method: Restriction Enzyme; 5′ cloning site MluI (not destroyed); 3′ cloning site BspEI (not destroyed)
Terms and licenses: Academic/Nonprofit Terms; Industry Terms: Not Available to Industry
Depositor comments: Please visit https://www.biorxiv.org/content/10.1101/747121v1 for bioRxiv preprint.
How to cite: pBW2598_pCAG-PV1-iCre-N229-L1-FRB-NLS-BGHpA was a gift from Wilson Wong (Addgene plasmid # 108731 ; http://n2t.net/addgene:108731 ; RRID:Addgene_108731)
