>Addgene plasmid #108731 | pBW2598_pCAG-PV1-iCre-N229-L1-FRB-NLS-BGHpA | addgene partial sequence | sequence record 215981 | Addgene Partial NGS Result
TGCACCCCCCTCCCCGAGTTGCTGAGCACGGCCCGGCTTCGGGTGCGGGGCTCCGTACGGGGCGTGGCGC
GGGGCTCGCCGTGCCGGGCGGGGGGTGGCGGCAGGTGGGGGTGCCGGGCGGGGCGGGGCCGCCTCGGGCC
GGGGAGGGCTCGGGGGAGGGGCGCGGCGGCCCCCGGAGCGCCGGCGGCTGTCGAGGCGCGGCGAGCCGCA
GCCATTGCCTTTTATGGTAATCGTGCGAGAGGGCGCAGGGACTTCCTTTGTCCCAAATCTGTGCGGAGCC
GAAATCTGGGAGGCGCCGCCGCACCCCCTCTAGCGGGCGCGGGGCGAAGCGGTGCGGCGCCGGCAGGAAG
GAAATGGGCGGGGAGGGCCTTCGTGCGTCGCCGCGCCGCCGTCCCCTTCTCCCTCTCCAGCCTCGGGGCT
GTCCGCGGGGGGACGGCTGCCTTCGGGGGGGACGGGGCAGGGCGGGGTTCGGCTTCTGGCGTGTGACCGG
CGGCTCTAGAGCCTCTGCTAACCATGTTCATGCCTTCTTCTTTTTCCTACAGCTCCTGGGCAACGTGCTG
GTTATTGTGCTGTCTCATCATTTTGGCAAAGAATTGATTAATTCGAGCGAAGGCGCGCCCATTACTCGCA
TCCATTCTCAGGCTGTCTCGTCTCGTCTCGCACGCGTGCCGCCACCATGTCCAACCTGCTGACTGTGCAC
CAAAACCTGCCTGCCCTCCCTGTGGATGCCACCTCTGATGAAGTCAGGAAGAACCTGATGGACATGTTCA
GGGACAGGCAGGCCTTCTCTGAACACACCTGGAAGATGCTCCTGTCTGTGTGCAGATCCTGGGCTGCCTG
GTGCAAGCTGAACAACAGGAAATGGTTCCCTGCTGAACCTGAGGATGTGAGGGACTACCTCCTGTACCTG
CAAGCCAGAGGCCTGGCTGTGAAGACCATCCAACAGCACCTGGGCCAGCTCAACATGCTGCACAGGAGAT
CTGGCCTGCCTCGCCCTTCTGACTCCAATGCTGTGTCCCTGGTGATGAGGAGAATCAGAAAGGAGAATGT
GGATGCTGGGGAGAGAGCCAAGCAGGCCCTGGCCTTTGAACGCACTGACTTTGACCAAGTCAGATCCCTG
ATGGAGAACTCTGACAGATGCCAGGACATCAGGAACCTGGCCTTCCTGGGCATTGCCTACAACACCCTGC
TGCGCATTGCCGAAATTGCCAGAATCAGAGTGAAGGACATCTCCCGCACCGATGGTGGGAGAATGCTGAT
CCACATTGGCAGGACCAAGACCCTGGTGTCCACAGCTGGTGTGGAGAAGGCCCTGTCCCTGGGGGTTACC
AAGCTGGTGGAGAGATGGATCTCTGTGTCTGGTTCCGGAGGGTCTGGCTCCGGATCAAGTGGTGGCAGCG
GTACCATCCTCTGGCATGAGATGTGGCATGAAGGCCTGGAAGAGGCATCTCGTTTGTACTTTGGGGAAAG
GAACGTGAAAGGCATGTTTGAGGTGCTGGAGCCCTTGCATGCTATGATGGAACGGGGCCCCCAGACTCTG
AAGGAAACATCCTTTAATCAGGCCTATGGTCGAGATTTAATGGAGGCCCAAGAGTGGTGCAGGAAGTACA
TGAAATCAGGGAATGTCAAGGACCTCCTCCAAGCCTGGGACCTCTATTATCATGTGTTCCGACGAATCTC
ACCCAAGAAAAAGCGGAAGGTGTGAGAATTCCTGTGCCTTCTAGTTGCCAGCCATCTGTTGTTTGCCCCT
CCCCCGTGCCTTCCTTGACCCTGGAAGGTGCCACTCCCACTGTCCTTTCCTAATAAAATGAGGAAATTGC
ATCGCATTGTCTGAGTAGGTGTCATTCTATTCTGGGGGGTGGGGTGGGGCAGGACAGCAAGGGGGAGGAT
TGGGAAGACAATAGCAGGCATGCTGGGGATGCGGTGGGCTCTATGGCTTCTGAGGCGGAAAGAACCAGCT
GGGGCTCTAGGGGGTATCCCCACGCGCCCTGTAGCGTGTACCGCTGGGAGTTCGTAGACGGAAACAAACG
CAGAATCCAAGCGCGGCCGCCCAGGATACATAGATTACCACAACTCCGAGCCCTTCCACCGCTAGCGCAC
TCCTCAGGTGCAGGCTGCCTATCAGAAGGTGGTGGCTGGTGTGGCCAATGCCCTGGCTCACAAATACCAC
TGAGATCTTTTTCCCTCTGCCAAAAATTATGGGGACATCATGAAGCCCCTTGAGCATCTGACTTCTGGCT
AATAAAGGAAATTTATTTTCATTGCAATAGTGTGTTGGAATTTTTTGTGTCTCTCACTCGGAAGGACATA
TGGGAGGGCAAATCATTTAAAACATCAGAATGAGTATTTGGTTTAGAGTTTGGCAACATATGCCCATATG
CTGGCTGCCATGAACAAAGGTTGGCTATAAAGAGGTCATCAGTATATGAAACAGCCCCCTGCTGTCCATT
CCTTATTCCATAGAAAAGCCTTGACTTGAGGTTAGATTTTTTTTATATTTTGTTTTGTGTTATTTTTTTC
TTTAACATCCCTAAAATTTTCCTTACATGTTTTACTAGCCAGATTTTTCCTCCTCTCCTGACTACTCCCA
GTCATAGCTGTCCCTCTTCTCTTATGGAGATCCCTCGACCTGCAGCCCAAGCTTGGCGTAATCATGGTCA
TAGCTGTTTCCTGTGTGAAATTGTTATCCGCTCACAATTCCACACAACATACGAGCCGGAAGCATAAAGT
GTAAAGCCTGGGGTGCCTAATGAGTGAGCTAACTCACATTAATTGCGTTGCGCTCACTGCCCGCTTTCCA
GTCGGGAAACCTGTCGTGCCAGCGGATCCGCATCTCAATTAGTCAGCAACCATAGTCCCGCCCCTAACTC
CGCCCAGTTCCGCCCATTCTCCGCCCCATGGCTGACTAATTTTTTTTATTTATGCAGAGGCCGAGGCCGC
CTCGGCCTCTGAGCTATTCCAGAAGTAGTGAGGAGGCTTTTTTGGAGGCCTAGGCTTTTGCAAAAAGCTA
ACTTGTTTATTGCAGCTTATAATGGTTACAAATAAAGCAATAGCATCACAAATTTCACAAATAAAGCATT
TTTTTCACTGCATTCTAGTTGTGGTTTGTCCAAACTCATCAATGTATCTTATCATGTCTGGATCCGCTGC
ATTAATGAATCGGCCAACGCGCGGGGAGAGGCGGTTTGCGTATTGGGCGCTCTTCCGCTTCCTCGCTCAC
TGACTCGCTGCGCTCGGTCGTTCGGCTGCGGCGAGCGGTATCAGCTCACTCAAAGGCGGTAATACGGTTA
TCCACAGAATCAGGGGATAACGCAGGAAAGAACATGTGAGCAAAAGGCCAGCAAAAGGCCAGGAACCGTA
AAAAGGCCGCGTTGCTGGCGTTTTTCCATAGGCTCCGCCCCCCTGACGAGCATCACAAAAATCGACGCTC
AAGTCAGAGGTGGCGAAACCCGACAGGACTATAAAGATACCAGGCGTTTCCCCCTGGAAGCTCCCTCGTG
CGCTCTCCTGTTCCGACCCTGCCGCTTACCGGATACCTGTCCGCCTTTCTCCCTTCGGGAAGCGTGGCGC
TTTCTCATAGCTCACGCTGTAGGTATCTCAGTTCGGTGTAGGTCGTTCGCTCCAAGCTGGGCTGTGTGCA
CGAACCCCCCGTTCAGCCCGACCGCTGCGCCTTATCCGGTAACTATCGTCTTGAGTCCAACCCGGTAAGA
CACGACTTATCGCCACTGGCAGCAGCCACTGGTAACAGGATTAGCAGAGCGAGGTATGTAGGCGGTGCTA
CAGAGTTCTTGAAGTGGTGGCCTAACTACGGCTACACTAGAAGAACAGTATTTGGTATCTGCGCTCTGCT
GAAGCCAGTTACCTTCGGAAAAAGAGTTGGTAGCTCTTGATCCGGCAAACAAACCACCGCTGGTAGCGGT
GGTTTTTTTGTTTGCAAGCAGCAGATTACGCGCAGAAAAAAAGGATCTCAAGAAGATCCTTTGATCTTTT
CTACGGGGTCTGACGCTCAGTGGAACGAAAACTCACGTTAAGGGATTTTGGTCATGAGATTATCAAAAAG
GATCTTCACCTAGATCCTTTTAAATTAAAAATGAAGTTTTAAATCAATCTAAAGTATATATGAGTAAACT
TGGTCTGACAGTTACCAATGCTTAATCAGTGAGGCACCTATCTCAGCGATCTGTCTATTTCGTTCATCCA
TAGTTGCCTGACTCCCCGTCGTGTAGATAACTACGATACGGGAGGGCTTACCATCTGGCCCCAGTGCTGC
AATGATACCGCGAGACCCACGCTCACCGGCTCCAGATTTATCAGCAATAAACCAGCCAGCCGGAAGGGCC
GAGCGCAGAAGTGGTCCTGCAACTTTATCCGCCTCCATCCAGTCTATTAATTGTTGCCGGGAAGCTAGAG
TAAGTAGTTCGCCAGTTAATAGTTTGCGCAACGTTGTTGCCATTGCTACAGGCATCGTGGTGTCACGCTC
GTCGTTTGGTATGGCTTCATTCAGCTCCGGTTCCCAACGATCAAGGCGAGTTACATGATCCCCCATGTTG
TGCAAAAAAGCGGTTAGCTCCTTCGGTCCTCCGATCGTTGTCAGAAGTAAGTTGGCCGCAGTGTTATCAC
TCATGGTTATGGCAGCACTGCATAATTCTCTTACTGTCATGCCATCCGTAAGATGCTTTTCTGTGACTGG
TGAGTACTCAACCAAGTCATTCTGAGAATAGTGTATGCGGCGACCGAGTTGCTCTTGCCCGGCGTCAATA
CGGGATAATACCGCGCCACATAGCAGAACTTTAAAAGTGCTCATCATTGGAAAACGTTCTTCGGGGCGAA
AACTCTCAAGGATCTTACCGCTGTTGAGATCCAGTTCGATGTAACCCACTCGTGCACCCAACTGATCTTC
AGCATCTTTTACTTTCACCAGCGTTTCTGGGTGAGCAAAAACAGGAAGGCAAAATGCCGCAAAAAAGGGA
ATAAGGGCGACACGGAAATGTTGAATACTCATACTCTTCCTTTTTCAATATTATTGAAGCATTTATCAGG
GTTATTGTCTCATGAGCGGATACATATTTGAATGTATTTAGAAAAATAAACAAATAGGGGTTCCGCGCAC
ATTTCCCCGAAAAGTGCCACCTGGGTCGACATTGATTATTGACTAGTTATTAATAGTAATCAATTACGGG
GTCATTAGTTCATAGCCCATATATGGAGTTCCGCGTTACATAACTTACGGTAAATGGCCCGCCTGGCTGA
CCGCCCAACGACCCCCGCCCATTGACGTCAATAATGACGTATGTTCCCATAGTAACGCCAATAGGGACTT
TCCATTGACGTCAATGGGTGGAGTATTTACGGTAAACTGCCCACTTGGCAGTACATCAAGTGTATCATAT
GCCAAGTACGCCCCCTATTGACGTCAATGACGGTAAATGGCCCGCCTGGCATTATGCCCAGTACATGACC
TTATGGGACTTTCCTACTTGGCAGTACATCTACGTATTAGTCATCGCTATTACCATGGTCGAGGTGAGCC
CCACGTTCTGCTTCACTCTCCCCATCTCCCCCCCCTCCCCACCCCCAATTTTGTATTTATTTATTTTTTA
ATTATTTTGTGCAGCGATGGGGGCGGGGGGGGGGGG
